Addgene plasmid #143141: TFORF1610
Purpose: Lentiviral vector for overexpressing transcription factor ORFs with unique 24-bp barcodes. Barcodes facilitate identification of transcription factors in pooled screens.
Depositing lab: Feng Zhang. Depositing organization: Broad Institute. Publication: A transcription factor atlas of directed differentiation. Joung J, Ma S, Tay T, Geiger-Schuller KR, Kirchgatterer PC, Verdine VK, Guo B, Arias-Garcia MA, Allen WE, Singh A, Kuksenko O, Abudayyeh OO, Gootenberg JS, Fu Z, Macrae RK, Buenrostro JD, Regev A, Zhang F. Cell. 2023 Jan 5;186(1):209-229.e26. doi: 10.1016/j.cell.2022.11.026. PubMed 36608654.
Backbone
  Vector backbone: pLX_TRC317
  Backbone manufacturer: Broad Institute Genetic Perturbation Platform
  Backbone size w/o insert (bp): 8264
  Vector type: Mammalian Expression, Lentiviral
  Selectable markers: Puromycin
Growth in bacteria
  Bacterial resistance: Ampicillin, 100 μg/mL
  Growth temperature: 30°C
  Growth strain: NEB Stable
  Copy number: High Copy
Gene/Insert
  Gene/Insert name: ZZZ3
  Species: H. sapiens (human)
  Insert size (bp): 2813
  Entrez Gene: ZZZ3 (a.k.a. ATAC1)
  Promoter: EF1a
  Cloning method: Unknown
  Sequencing primers: 5′ GGGTGGAGACTGAAGTTAGGCCAG; 3′ CACATAGCGTAAAAGGAGCAACATAG
Terms and licenses: Academic/Nonprofit Terms; Industry Terms: Not Available to Industry
Depositor comments: XM_005270725,NM_015534,XM_005270726,ENST00000370801 . The transcription factor ORF portion of this plasmid was synthesized by Genewiz. Please test multiple small colonies in case of plasmid recombination. To make this collection available in a timely manner, a portion of this collection was not fully sequenced by Addgene. If an Addgene verified full plasmid sequence is not available, please contact us prior to placing an order to request the full sequence.
How to cite: TFORF1610 was a gift from Feng Zhang (Addgene plasmid # 143141 ; http://n2t.net/addgene:143141 ; RRID:Addgene_143141)
