[The description below was written by a language model from this plasmid's Addgene catalogue record and pLannotate feature annotations shown in this document.]
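Description:
TFORF1610 is a lentiviral mammalian expression plasmid built on the pLX_TRC317 backbone. It carries the human ZZZ3 open reading frame as one member of a barcoded transcription factor ORF collection. ZZZ3 (also called ATAC1) is annotated as a component of the ATAC histone acetyltransferase complex. The synthesized ORF sits directly downstream of a full-length EF-1α promoter, which drives strong constitutive expression, and is followed by a WPRE that enhances transcript stability and expression. According to the record, each clone in the collection has a unique 24-bp barcode that identifies the transcription factor in pooled screens. The barcode is not annotated in the feature table, so its position cannot be stated from the record. A short U6 promoter fragment lies between the ORF and the WPRE.

The viral framework is third-generation in style. An RSV promoter is fused to a truncated HIV-1 5' LTR, followed by the Ψ packaging signal with a gag fragment, the RRE for Rev-dependent nuclear export, a cPPT/CTS, and a self-inactivating ΔU3 3' LTR, with an SV40 poly(A) signal beyond it. Upstream of the EF-1α cassette, an SV40 early promoter/origin region drives puromycin N-acetyltransferase, which allows selection of transduced mammalian cells.

In bacteria the plasmid is maintained through a high-copy ColE1/pUC-type origin and ampicillin resistance. An f1 origin and remnants of lac, T7 and T3 elements remain from the cloning backbone. The depositor notes that the plasmid can recombine during propagation. The construct is intended for ZZZ3 overexpression, alone or in pooled transcription factor screens such as directed differentiation studies.
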