Features (pLannotate 1.2.2; 31 found; start..end, strand, type, name):
      5..231     +  promoter       RSV promoter: Rous sarcoma virus enhancer/promoter
    232..412     +  LTR            5' LTR (truncated): truncated 5' long terminal repeat (LTR) from HIV-1
    459..584     +  misc_feature   HIV-1 Ψ: packaging signal of human immunodeficiency virus type 1
    568..931     +  CDS            HIV-1 gag (fragment): gag protein from human immunodeficiency virus 1; gag
   1077..1310    +  misc_feature   RRE: The Rev response element (RRE) of HIV-1 allows for Rev-dependent mRNA export from the nucleus to the cytoplasm.
   1687..1713    +  CDS            Rev (fragment): human immunodeficiency virus 1 (HIV-1) Rev protein; rev; enhances nuclear export of unspliced and incompletely spliced viral mRNAs
   1720..1743    +  promoter       SV40 promoter (fragment): SV40 early promoter
   1744..1815    +  promoter       SV40 promoter (fragment): SV40 enhancer and early promoter
   1839..1974    +  rep_origin     SV40 ori: SV40 origin of replication
   2020..2616    +  CDS            PuroR (fragment): puromycin N-acetyltransferase; pac from Streptomyces; confers resistance to puromycin
   2665..2782    +  misc_feature   cPPT/CTS: central polypurine tract and central termination sequence of HIV-1
   2847..2913    +  CDS            small t antigen (fragment): SV40 (simian virus 40) small t antigen
   2920..4098    +  promoter       EF-1α promoter: strong constitutive promoter for human elongation factor EF-1α
   4115..6823    +  CDS            ZZZ3: ZZZ3_HUMAN - Experimental evidence at protein level: Swiss-Prot protein existence level 1. Component of the ATAC complex, a complex with histone acetyltransferase activity on histones H3 and H4. From Homo sapiens (Human).
   6839..6892    +  promoter       U6 promoter (fragment): RNA polymerase III promoter for human U6 snRNA
   6934..7522    +  misc_feature   WPRE: woodchuck hepatitis virus posttranscriptional regulatory element
   7573..7592    +  misc_feature   cPPT/CTS (fragment): central polypurine tract and central termination sequence of HIV-1
   7594..7827    +  LTR            3' LTR (ΔU3): self-inactivating 3' long terminal repeat (LTR) from HIV-1
   7905..8026    +  polyA_signal   SV40 poly(A) signal: SV40 polyadenylation signal
   8066..8201    +  rep_origin     SV40 ori: SV40 origin of replication
   8222..8240    -  promoter       T7 promoter: promoter for bacteriophage T7 RNA polymerase
   8248..8403    +  CDS            lacZα (fragment): LacZα fragment of β-galactosidase; lacZ fragment
   8408..8836    +  rep_origin     f1 ori (sequence partly withheld): f1 bacteriophage origin of replication; arrow indicates direction of (+) strand synthesis
   8889..8993    +  promoter       AmpR promoter: bla
   8994..9854    +  CDS            AmpR: β-lactamase; bla; confers resistance to ampicillin, carbenicillin, and related antibiotics
  10025..10613   +  rep_origin     ori: high-copy-number ColE1/pMB1/pBR322/pUC origin of replication
  10796..10888   +  CDS            lacI (fragment): lac repressor; lacI; The lac repressor binds to the lac operator to inhibit transcription in E. coli. This inhibition can be relieved by adding lactose or isopropyl-β-D-thiogalactopyranoside (IPTG).
  10901..10922   +  protein_bind   CAP binding site: CAP binding activates transcription in the presence of cAMP. E. coli catabolite activator protein
  10937..10967   +  promoter       lac promoter: promoter for the E. coli lac operon
  10971..10993   +  protein_bind   lac operator (fragment): The lac repressor binds to the lac operator to inhibit transcription in E. coli. This inhibition can be relieved by adding lactose or isopropyl-β-D-thiogalactopyranoside (IPTG). lac repressor encoded by lacI
  11036..11054   +  promoter       T3 promoter: promoter for bacteriophage T3 RNA polymerase
>Addgene plasmid #143141 | TFORF1610 | addgene full sequence | sequence record 462927 | Addgene NGS Result
TTAATGTAGTCTTATGCAATACTCTTGTAGTCTTGCAACATGGTAACGATGAGTTAGCAACATGCCTTAC
AAGGAGAGAAAAAGCACCGTGCATGCCGATTGGTGGAAGTAAGGTGGTACGATCGTGCCTTATTAGGAAG
GCAACAGACGGGTCTGACATGGATTGGACGAACCACTGAATTGCCGCATTGCAGAGATATTGTATTTAAG
TGCCTAGCTCGATACATAAACGGGTCTCTCTGGTTAGACCAGATCTGAGCCTGGGAGCTCTCTGGCTAAC
TAGGGAACCCACTGCTTAAGCCTCAATAAAGCTTGCCTTGAGTGCTTCAAGTAGTGTGTGCCCGTCTGTT
GTGTGACTCTGGTAACTAGAGATCCCTCAGACCCTTTTAGTCAGTGTGGAAAATCTCTAGCAGTGGCGCC
CGAACAGGGACTTGAAAGCGAAAGGGAAACCAGAGGAGCTCTCTCGACGCAGGACTCGGCTTGCTGAAGC
GCGCACGGCAAGAGGCGAGGGGCGGCGACTGGTGAGTACGCCAAAAATTTTGACTAGCGGAGGCTAGAAG
GAGAGAGATGGGTGCGAGAGCGTCAGTATTAAGCGGGGGAGAATTAGATCGCGATGGGAAAAAATTCGGT
TAAGGCCAGGGGGAAAGAAAAAATATAAATTAAAACATATAGTATGGGCAAGCAGGGAGCTAGAACGATT
CGCAGTTAATCCTGGCCTGTTAGAAACATCAGAAGGCTGTAGACAAATACTGGGACAGCTACAACCATCC
CTTCAGACAGGATCAGAAGAACTTAGATCATTATATAATACAGTAGCAACCCTCTATTGTGTGCATCAAA
GGATAGAGATAAAAGACACCAAGGAAGCTTTAGACAAGATAGAGGAAGAGCAAAACAAAAGTAAGACCAC
CGCACAGCAAGCGGCCGCTGATCTTCAGACCTGGAGGAGGAGATATGAGGGACAATTGGAGAAGTGAATT
ATATAAATATAAAGTAGTAAAAATTGAACCATTAGGAGTAGCACCCACCAAGGCAAAGAGAAGAGTGGTG
CAGAGAGAAAAAAGAGCAGTGGGAATAGGAGCTTTGTTCCTTGGGTTCTTGGGAGCAGCAGGAAGCACTA
TGGGCGCAGCGTCAATGACGCTGACGGTACAGGCCAGACAATTATTGTCTGGTATAGTGCAGCAGCAGAA
CAATTTGCTGAGGGCTATTGAGGCGCAACAGCATCTGTTGCAACTCACAGTCTGGGGCATCAAGCAGCTC
CAGGCAAGAATCCTGGCTGTGGAAAGATACCTAAAGGATCAACAGCTCCTGGGGATTTGGGGTTGCTCTG
GAAAACTCATTTGCACCACTGCTGTGCCTTGGAATGCTAGTTGGAGTAATAAATCTCTGGAACAGATTTG
GAATCACACGACCTGGATGGAGTGGGACAGAGAAATTAACAATTACACAAGCTTAATACACTCCTTAATT
GAAGAATCGCAAAACCAGCAAGAAAAGAATGAACAAGAATTATTGGAATTAGATAAATGGGCAAGTTTGT
GGAATTGGTTTAACATAACAAATTGGCTGTGGTATATAAAATTATTCATAATGATAGTAGGAGGCTTGGT
AGGTTTAAGAATAGTTTTTGCTGTACTTTCTATAGTGAATAGAGTTAGGCAGGGATATTCACCATTATCG
TTTCAGACCCACCTCCCAACCCCGAGGGGACCCATGCATTGCATCTCAATTAGTCAGCAACCAGGTGTGG
AAAGTCCCCAGGCTCCCCAGCAGGCAGAAGTATGCAAAGCATGCGTCTCAATTAGTCAGCAACCATAGTC
CCGCCCCTAACTCCGCCCATCCCGCCCCTAACTCCGCCCAGTTCCGCCCATTCTCCGCCCCATGGCTGAC
TAATTTTTTTTATTTATGCAGAGGCCGAGGCCGCCTCGGCCTCTGAGCTATTCCAGAAGTAGTGAGGAGG
CTTTTTTGGAGGCCTAGGCTTTTGCAAAAAGCTTTCTAGAGGTACCACCGGAGCTTACCATGACCGAGTA
CAAGCCCACGGTGCGCCTCGCCACCCGCGACGACGTCCCCAGGGCCGTACGCACCCTCGCCGCCGCGTTC
GCCGACTACCCCGCCACGCGCCACACCGTCGATCCGGACCGCCACATCGAGCGGGTCACCGAGCTGCAAG
AACTCTTCCTCACGCGCGTCGGGCTCGACATCGGCAAGGTGTGGGTCGCGGACGACGGCGCCGCCGTGGC
GGTCTGGACCACGCCGGAGAGCGTCGAAGCGGGGGCGGTGTTCGCCGAGATCGGCCCGCGCATGGCCGAG
TTGAGCGGTTCCCGGCTGGCCGCGCAGCAACAGATGGAAGGCCTCCTGGCGCCGCACCGGCCCAAGGAGC
CCGCGTGGTTCCTGGCCACCGTCGGCGTCTCGCCCGACCACCAGGGCAAGGGTCTGGGCAGCGCCGTCGT
GCTCCCCGGAGTGGAGGCGGCCGAGCGCGCCGGGGTGCCCGCCTTCCTGGAGACCTCCGCGCCCCGCAAC
CTCCCCTTCTACGAGCGGCTCGGCTTCACCGTCACCGCCGACGTCGAGGTGCCCGAAGGACCGCGCACCT
GGTGCATGACCCGCAAGCCCGGTGCCAGTTAACGAATTCTAGATCTTGAGACAAATGGCAGTATTCATCC
ACAATTTTAAAAGAAAAGGGGGGATTGGGGGGTACAGTGCAGGGGAAAGAATAGTAGACATAATAGCAAC
AGACATACAAACTAAAGAATTACAAAAACAAATTACAAAAATTCAAAATTTTCGGGTTTATTACAGGGAC
AGCAGAGATCCACTTTGGCGCCGGCTCGAGGCCTGCAGGTGCAAAGATGGATAAAGTTTTAAACAGAGAG
GAATCTTTGCAGCTAATGGACCTTCTAGGTCTTGAAAGGAGTGGGAATTGGCTCCGGTGCCCGTCAGTGG
GCAGAGCGCACATCGCCCACAGTCCCCGAGAAGTTGGGGGGAGGGGTCGGCAATTGAACCGGTGCCTAGA
GAAGGTGGCGCGGGGTAAACTGGGAAAGTGATGTCGTGTACTGGCTCCGCCTTTTTCCCGAGGGTGGGGG
AGAACCGTATATAAGTGCAGTAGTCGCCGTGAACGTTCTTTTTCGCAACGGGTTTGCCGCCAGAACACAG
GTAAGTGCCGTGTGTGGTTCCCGCGGGCCTGGCCTCTTTACGGGTTATGGCCCTTGCGTGCCTTGAATTA
CTTCCACCTGGCTGCAGTACGTGATTCTTGATCCCGAGCTTCGGGTTGGAAGTGGGTGGGAGAGTTCGAG
GCCTTGCGCTTAAGGAGCCCCTTCGCCTCGTGCTTGAGTTGAGGCCTGGCCTGGGCGCTGGGGCCGCCGC
GTGCGAATCTGGTGGCACCTTCGCGCCTGTCTCGCTGCTTTCGATAAGTCTCTAGCCATTTAAAATTTTT
GATGACCTGCTGCGACGCTTTTTTTCTGGCAAGATAGTCTTGTAAATGCGGGCCAAGATCTGCACACTGG
TATTTCGGTTTTTGGGGCCGCGGGCGGCGACGGGGCCCGTGCGTCCCAGCGCACATGTTCGGCGAGGCGG
GGCCTGCGAGCGCGGCCACCGAGAATCGGACGGGGGTAGTCTCAAGCTGGCCGGCCTGCTCTGGTGCCTG
GCCTCGCGCCGCCGTGTATCGCCCCGCCCTGGGCGGCAAGGCTGGCCCGGTCGGCACCAGTTGCGTGAGC
GGAAAGATGGCCGCTTCCCGGCCCTGCTGCAGGGAGCTCAAAATGGAGGACGCGGCGCTCGGGAGAGCGG
GCGGGTGAGTCACCCACACAAAGGAAAAGGGCCTTTCCGTCCTCAGCCGTCGCTTCATGTGACTCCACGG
AGTACCGGGCGCCGTCCAGGCACCTCGATTAGTTCTCGAGCTTTTGGAGTACGTCGTCTTTAGGTTGGGG
GGAGGGGTTTTATGCGATGGAGTTTCCCCACACTGAGTGGGTGGAGACTGAAGTTAGGCCAGCTTGGCAC
TTGATGTAATTCTCCTTGGAATTTGCCCTTTTTGAGTTTGGATCTTGGTTCATTCTCAAGCCTCAGACAG
TGGTTCAAAGTTTTTTTCTTCCATTTCAGGTGTCGTGAGGCTAGCACCGCCACCATGGCTGCTTCCCGAT
CTACTCGTGTTACAAGATCAACAGTGGGGTTAAACGGCTTGGATGAATCTTTTTGTGGTAGAACTTTAAG
GAATCGTAGCATTGCGCATCCTGAAGAAATCTCTTCTAATTCTCAAGTACGATCAAGATCACCAAAGAAG
AGACCAGAGCCTGTGCCAATTCAGAAAGGAAATAATAATGGGAGAACCACTGATTTAAAACAGCAGAGTA
CCCGAGAATCATGGGTAAGCCCTAGGAAAAGAGGACTTTCTTCTTCAGAAAAGGATAACATAGAAAGGCA
GGCTATAGAAAATTGTGAGAGAAGGCAAACAGAACCTGTTTCACCAGTTTTAAAAAGAATTAAGCGTTGT
CTTAGATCTGAAGCACCAAACAGTTCAGAAGAAGATTCTCCTATAAAATCAGACAAGGAGTCAGTAGAAC
AGAGGAGTACAGTAGTGGACAATGATGCAGATTTTCAAGGGACTAAACGAGCTTGTCGATGTCTTATACT
GGATGATTGTGAGAAAAGGGAAATTAAAAAGGTGAATGTCAGTGAGGAAGGGCCACTTAATTCTGCAGTA
GTTGAAGAAATCACAGGCTATTTGGCTGTCAATGGTGTTGATGACAGTGATTCAGCTGTTATAAACTGTG
ATGACTGTCAGCCTGATGGGAACACTAAACAAAATAGCATTGGTTCCTATGTGTTACAGGAAAAATCAGT
AGCTGAAAATGGGGATACGGATACCCAAACTTCAATGTTCCTTGATAGTAGGAAGGAGGACAGTTATATA
GACCATAAGGTGCCTTGCACAGATTCACAAGTGCAGGTCAAGTTGGAGGACCACAAAATAGTAACTGCCT
GCTTGCCTGTGGAACATGTTAATCAGCTGACTACTGAGCCAGCTACAGGGCCCTTTTCTGAAACTCAGTC
ATCTTTAAGGGATTCTGAGGAGGAAGTAGATGTGGTGGGAGATAGCAGTGCCTCAAAAGAGCAGTGTAAA
GAAAACACCAATAACGAACTGGACACAAGTCTTGAGAGTATGCCAGCCTCCGGAGAACCTGAACCATCTC
CTGTTCTAGACTGTGTTTCAGCTCAAATGATGTCTTTATCAGAACCTCAAGAACATCGTTATACTCTGAG
AACCTCACCACGAAGGGCAGCCCCTACCAGAGGTAGTCCCACTAAAAACAGTTCTCCTTACAGAGAAAAT
GGACAATTTGAGGAGAATAATCTTAGTCCTAATGAAACAAATGCAACTGTTAGTGATAATGTAAGTCAAT
CTCCTACAAATCCTGGTGAAATTTCTCAAAATGAAAAAGGGATATGTTGTGACTCTCAAAATAATGGAAG
TGAAGGAGTAAGTAAACCACCCTCAGAGGCAAGACTCAATATTGGACATTTGCCATCTGCCAAAGAGAGT
GCCAGTCAGCACATTACAGAAGAGGAAGATGATGATCCTGATGTTTATTACTTTGAATCAGATCATGTGG
CACTGAAACACAACAAAGATTATCAGAGACTATTACAGACGATTGCTGTACTCGAGGCTCAGCGTTCTCA
AGCAGTCCAAGACCTTGAAAGTTTAGGCAGGCACCAGAGAGAAGCACTGAAAAATCCCATTGGATTTGTG
GAAAAACTCCAGAAGAAGGCTGATATTGGGCTTCCATATCCACAGAGAGTTGTTCAATTGCCTGAGATCG
TATGGGACCAATATACCCATAGCCTTGGGAATTTTGAAAGAGAATTTAAAAATCGTAAAAGACATACTAG
AAGAGTTAAGCTAGTTTTTGATAAAGTAGGTTTACCTGCTAGACCAAAAAGTCCTTTAGATCCTAAGAAG
GATGGAGAGTCCCTTTCATATTCTATGTTGCCTTTGAGTGATGGTCCAGAAGGCTCAAGCAGTCGTCCTC
AGATGATAAGAGGACGCTTGTGTGATGATACCAAACCTGAAACATTTAACCAGTTGTGGACTGTTGAAGA
ACAGAAAAAGCTGGAACAGCTACTCATCAAATACCCTCCTGAAGAAGTAGAATCTCGACGCTGGCAGAAG
ATAGCAGATGAATTGGGCAACAGGACAGCAAAACAGGTTGCCAGCCGAGTACAGAAGTATTTCATAAAGC
TAACTAAAGCTGGCATTCCAGTACCAGGCAGAACACCAAACTTATATATATACTCCAAAAAGTCTTCAAC
AAGCAGACGACAGCACCCTCTTAATAAGCATCTCTTTAAGCCTTCCACTTTCATGACTTCACATGAACCG
CCAGTGTATATGGATGAAGATGATGACCGATCTTGTTTTCATAGCCACATGAACACTGCTGTTGAAGATG
CATCAGATGACGAAAGTATTCCTATCATGTATAGGAATTTACCTGAATATAAAGAACTATTACAGTTTAA
AAAGTTAAAGAAGCAGAAACTTCAGCAAATGCAAGCTGAAAGTGGATTTGTGCAACATGTGGGCTTTAAG
TGTGATAACTGTGGCATAGAACCCATCCAGGGTGTTCGGTGGCATTGCCAGGATTGTCCTCCAGAAATGT
CTTTGGATTTCTGTGATTCTTGTTCAGACTGTCTACATGAAACAGATATTCACAAGGAAGATCACCAATT
AGAACCTATTTATAGGTCAGAGACATTCTTAGACAGAGACTACTGTGTGTCTCAGGGCACCAGTTACAAT
TACCTTGACCCAAACTACTTTCCAGCAAACAGATAGTAATGAACTAGTCCGTAACTTGAAAGTATTTCGA
TTTCTTGGCTTTATATATCTTGTGGAAAGGACGACAAGCTTGTTACGAGATGTTACCTACGCGTTAAGTC
GACAATCAACCTCTGGATTACAAAATTTGTGAAAGATTGACTGGTATTCTTAACTATGTTGCTCCTTTTA
CGCTATGTGGATACGCTGCTTTAATGCCTTTGTATCATGCTATTGCTTCCCGTATGGCTTTCATTTTCTC
CTCCTTGTATAAATCCTGGTTGCTGTCTCTTTATGAGGAGTTGTGGCCCGTTGTCAGGCAACGTGGCGTG
GTGTGCACTGTGTTTGCTGACGCAACCCCCACTGGTTGGGGCATTGCCACCACCTGTCAGCTCCTTTCCG
GGACTTTCGCTTTCCCCCTCCCTATTGCCACGGCGGAACTCATCGCCGCCTGCCTTGCCCGCTGCTGGAC
AGGGGCTCGGCTGTTGGGCACTGACAATTCCGTGGTGTTGTCGGGGAAATCATCGTCCTTTCCTTGGCTG
CTCGCCTGTGTTGCCACCTGGATTCTGCGCGGGACGTCCTTCTGCTACGTCCCTTCGGCCCTCAATCCAG
CGGACCTTCCTTCCCGCGGCCTGCTGCCGGCTCTGCGGCCTCTTCCGCGTCTTCGCCTTCGCCCTCAGAC
GAGTCGGATCTCCCTTTGGGCCGCCTCCCCGCGTCGACTTTAAGACCAATGACTTACAAGGCAGCTGTAG
ATCTTAGCCACTTTTTAAAAGAAAAGGGGGGACTGGAAGGGCTAATTCACTCCCAACGAAGACAAGATCT
GCTTTTTGCTTGTACTGGGTCTCTCTGGTTAGACCAGATCTGAGCCTGGGAGCTCTCTGGCTAACTAGGG
AACCCACTGCTTAAGCCTCAATAAAGCTTGCCTTGAGTGCTTCAAGTAGTGTGTGCCCGTCTGTTGTGTG
ACTCTGGTAACTAGAGATCCCTCAGACCCTTTTAGTCAGTGTGGAAAATCTCTAGCAGTACGTATAGTAG
TTCATGTCATCTTATTATTCAGTATTTATAACTTGCAAAGAAATGAATATCAGAGAGTGAGAGGAACTTG
TTTATTGCAGCTTATAATGGTTACAAATAAAGCAATAGCATCACAAATTTCACAAATAAAGCATTTTTTT
CACTGCATTCTAGTTGTGGTTTGTCCAAACTCATCAATGTATCTTATCATGTCTGGCTCTAGCTATCCCG
CCCCTAACTCCGCCCATCCCGCCCCTAACTCCGCCCAGTTCCGCCCATTCTCCGCCCCATGGCTGACTAA
TTTTTTTTATTTATGCAGAGGCCGAGGCCGCCTCGGCCTCTGAGCTATTCCAGAAGTAGTGAGGAGGCTT
TTTTGGAGGCCTAGGGACGTACCCAATTCGCCCTATAGTGAGTCGTATTACGCGCGCTCACTGGCCGTCG
TTTTACAACGTCGTGACTGGGAAAACCCTGGCGTTACCCAACTTAATCGCCTTGCAGCACATCCCCCTTT
CGCCAGCTGGCGTAATAGCGAAGAGGCCCGCACCGATCGCCCTTCCCAACAGTTGCGCAGCCTGAATGGC
GAATGGG
[124 nt withheld, positions 8408-8531]
C
[91 nt withheld, positions 8533-8623]
A
[49 nt withheld, positions 8625-8673]
CCTTTGACGTTGGAGTCCACGTTCTTT
[37 nt withheld, positions 8701-8737]
ACCCTATCTCGGTCTATTCTTTTGATTTATAAGGGATTTTGCCGATTTCGGCCTATTGGTTAAAAAATGA
GCTGATTTAACAAAAATTTAACGCGAATTTTAACAAAATATTAACGCTTACAATTTAGGTGGCACTTTTC
GGGGAAATGTGCGCGGAACCCCTATTTGTTTATTTTTCTAAATACATTCAAATATGTATCCGCTCATGAG
ACAATAACCCTGATAAATGCTTCAATAATATTGAAAAAGGAAGAGTATGAGTATTCAACATTTCCGTGTC
GCCCTTATTCCCTTTTTTGCGGCATTTTGCCTTCCTGTTTTTGCTCACCCAGAAACGCTGGTGAAAGTAA
AAGATGCTGAAGATCAGTTGGGTGCACGAGTGGGTTACATCGAACTGGATCTCAACAGCGGTAAGATCCT
TGAGAGTTTTCGCCCCGAAGAACGTTTTCCAATGATGAGCACTTTTAAAGTTCTGCTATGTGGCGCGGTA
TTATCCCGTATTGACGCCGGGCAAGAGCAACTCGGTCGCCGCATACACTATTCTCAGAATGACTTGGTTG
AGTACTCACCAGTCACAGAAAAGCATCTTACGGATGGCATGACAGTAAGAGAATTATGCAGTGCTGCCAT
AACCATGAGTGATAACACTGCGGCCAACTTACTTCTGACAACGATCGGAGGACCGAAGGAGCTAACCGCT
TTTTTGCACAACATGGGGGATCATGTAACTCGCCTTGATCGTTGGGAACCGGAGCTGAATGAAGCCATAC
CAAACGACGAGCGTGACACCACGATGCCTGTAGCAATGGCAACAACGTTGCGCAAACTATTAACTGGCGA
ACTACTTACTCTAGCTTCCCGGCAACAATTAATAGACTGGATGGAGGCGGATAAAGTTGCAGGACCACTT
CTGCGCTCGGCCCTTCCGGCTGGCTGGTTTATTGCTGATAAATCTGGAGCCGGTGAGCGTGGGTCTCGCG
GTATCATTGCAGCACTGGGGCCAGATGGTAAGCCCTCCCGTATCGTAGTTATCTACACGACGGGGAGTCA
GGCAACTATGGATGAACGAAATAGACAGATCGCTGAGATAGGTGCCTCACTGATTAAGCATTGGTAACTG
TCAGACCAAGTTTACTCATATATACTTTAGATTGATTTAAAACTTCATTTTTAATTTAAAAGGATCTAGG
TGAAGATCCTTTTTGATAATCTCATGACCAAAATCCCTTAACGTGAGTTTTCGTTCCACTGAGCGTCAGA
CCCCGTAGAAAAGATCAAAGGATCTTCTTGAGATCCTTTTTTTCTGCGCGTAATCTGCTGCTTGCAAACA
AAAAAACCACCGCTACCAGCGGTGGTTTGTTTGCCGGATCAAGAGCTACCAACTCTTTTTCCGAAGGTAA
CTGGCTTCAGCAGAGCGCAGATACCAAATACTGTTCTTCTAGTGTAGCCGTAGTTAGGCCACCACTTCAA
GAACTCTGTAGCACCGCCTACATACCTCGCTCTGCTAATCCTGTTACCAGTGGCTGCTGCCAGTGGCGAT
AAGTCGTGTCTTACCGGGTTGGACTCAAGACGATAGTTACCGGATAAGGCGCAGCGGTCGGGCTGAACGG
GGGGTTCGTGCACACAGCCCAGCTTGGAGCGAACGACCTACACCGAACTGAGATACCTACAGCGTGAGCT
ATGAGAAAGCGCCACGCTTCCCGAAGGGAGAAAGGCGGACAGGTATCCGGTAAGCGGCAGGGTCGGAACA
GGAGAGCGCACGAGGGAGCTTCCAGGGGGAAACGCCTGGTATCTTTATAGTCCTGTCGGGTTTCGCCACC
TCTGACTTGAGCGTCGATTTTTGTGATGCTCGTCAGGGGGGCGGAGCCTATGGAAAAACGCCAGCAACGC
GGCCTTTTTACGGTTCCTGGCCTTTTGCTGGCCTTTTGCTCACATGTTCTTTCCTGCGTTATCCCCTGAT
TCTGTGGATAACCGTATTACCGCCTTTGAGTGAGCTGATACCGCTCGCCGCAGCCGAACGACCGAGCGCA
GCGAGTCAGTGAGCGAGGAAGCGGAAGAGCGCCCAATACGCAAACCGCCTCTCCCCGCGCGTTGGCCGAT
TCATTAATGCAGCTGGCACGACAGGTTTCCCGACTGGAAAGCGGGCAGTGAGCGCAACGCAATTAATGTG
AGTTAGCTCACTCATTAGGCACCCCAGGCTTTACACTTTATGCTTCCGGCTCGTATGTTGTGTGGAATTG
TGAGCGGATAACAATTTCACACAGGAAACAGCTATGACCATGATTACGCCAAGCGCGCAATTAACCCTCA
CTAAAGGGAACAAAAGCTGGAGCTGCAAGC
