>Addgene plasmid #143141 | TFORF1610 | depositor partial sequence | sequence record 281561 | Insert
ACCGCCACCATGGCTGCTTCCCGATCTACTCGTGTTACAAGATCAACAGTGGGGTTAAACGGCTTGGATG
AATCTTTTTGTGGTAGAACTTTAAGGAATCGTAGCATTGCGCATCCTGAAGAAATCTCTTCTAATTCTCA
AGTACGATCAAGATCACCAAAGAAGAGACCAGAGCCTGTGCCAATTCAGAAAGGAAATAATAATGGGAGA
ACCACTGATTTAAAACAGCAGAGTACCCGAGAATCATGGGTAAGCCCTAGGAAAAGAGGACTTTCTTCTT
CAGAAAAGGATAACATAGAAAGGCAGGCTATAGAAAATTGTGAGAGAAGGCAAACAGAACCTGTTTCACC
AGTTTTAAAAAGAATTAAGCGTTGTCTTAGATCTGAAGCACCAAACAGTTCAGAAGAAGATTCTCCTATA
AAATCAGACAAGGAGTCAGTAGAACAGAGGAGTACAGTAGTGGACAATGATGCAGATTTTCAAGGGACTA
AACGAGCTTGTCGATGTCTTATACTGGATGATTGTGAGAAAAGGGAAATTAAAAAGGTGAATGTCAGTGA
GGAAGGGCCACTTAATTCTGCAGTAGTTGAAGAAATCACAGGCTATTTGGCTGTCAATGGTGTTGATGAC
AGTGATTCAGCTGTTATAAACTGTGATGACTGTCAGCCTGATGGGAACACTAAACAAAATAGCATTGGTT
CCTATGTGTTACAGGAAAAATCAGTAGCTGAAAATGGGGATACGGATACCCAAACTTCAATGTTCCTTGA
TAGTAGGAAGGAGGACAGTTATATAGACCATAAGGTGCCTTGCACAGATTCACAAGTGCAGGTCAAGTTG
GAGGACCACAAAATAGTAACTGCCTGCTTGCCTGTGGAACATGTTAATCAGCTGACTACTGAGCCAGCTA
CAGGGCCCTTTTCTGAAACTCAGTCATCTTTAAGGGATTCTGAGGAGGAAGTAGATGTGGTGGGAGATAG
CAGTGCCTCAAAAGAGCAGTGTAAAGAAAACACCAATAACGAACTGGACACAAGTCTTGAGAGTATGCCA
GCCTCCGGAGAACCTGAACCATCTCCTGTTCTAGACTGTGTTTCAGCTCAAATGATGTCTTTATCAGAAC
CTCAAGAACATCGTTATACTCTGAGAACCTCACCACGAAGGGCAGCCCCTACCAGAGGTAGTCCCACTAA
AAACAGTTCTCCTTACAGAGAAAATGGACAATTTGAGGAGAATAATCTTAGTCCTAATGAAACAAATGCA
ACTGTTAGTGATAATGTAAGTCAATCTCCTACAAATCCTGGTGAAATTTCTCAAAATGAAAAAGGGATAT
GTTGTGACTCTCAAAATAATGGAAGTGAAGGAGTAAGTAAACCACCCTCAGAGGCAAGACTCAATATTGG
ACATTTGCCATCTGCCAAAGAGAGTGCCAGTCAGCACATTACAGAAGAGGAAGATGATGATCCTGATGTT
TATTACTTTGAATCAGATCATGTGGCACTGAAACACAACAAAGATTATCAGAGACTATTACAGACGATTG
CTGTACTCGAGGCTCAGCGTTCTCAAGCAGTCCAAGACCTTGAAAGTTTAGGCAGGCACCAGAGAGAAGC
ACTGAAAAATCCCATTGGATTTGTGGAAAAACTCCAGAAGAAGGCTGATATTGGGCTTCCATATCCACAG
AGAGTTGTTCAATTGCCTGAGATCGTATGGGACCAATATACCCATAGCCTTGGGAATTTTGAAAGAGAAT
TTAAAAATCGTAAAAGACATACTAGAAGAGTTAAGCTAGTTTTTGATAAAGTAGGTTTACCTGCTAGACC
AAAAAGTCCTTTAGATCCTAAGAAGGATGGAGAGTCCCTTTCATATTCTATGTTGCCTTTGAGTGATGGT
CCAGAAGGCTCAAGCAGTCGTCCTCAGATGATAAGAGGACGCTTGTGTGATGATACCAAACCTGAAACAT
TTAACCAGTTGTGGACTGTTGAAGAACAGAAAAAGCTGGAACAGCTACTCATCAAATACCCTCCTGAAGA
AGTAGAATCTCGACGCTGGCAGAAGATAGCAGATGAATTGGGCAACAGGACAGCAAAACAGGTTGCCAGC
CGAGTACAGAAGTATTTCATAAAGCTAACTAAAGCTGGCATTCCAGTACCAGGCAGAACACCAAACTTAT
ATATATACTCCAAAAAGTCTTCAACAAGCAGACGACAGCACCCTCTTAATAAGCATCTCTTTAAGCCTTC
CACTTTCATGACTTCACATGAACCGCCAGTGTATATGGATGAAGATGATGACCGATCTTGTTTTCATAGC
CACATGAACACTGCTGTTGAAGATGCATCAGATGACGAAAGTATTCCTATCATGTATAGGAATTTACCTG
AATATAAAGAACTATTACAGTTTAAAAAGTTAAAGAAGCAGAAACTTCAGCAAATGCAAGCTGAAAGTGG
ATTTGTGCAACATGTGGGCTTTAAGTGTGATAACTGTGGCATAGAACCCATCCAGGGTGTTCGGTGGCAT
TGCCAGGATTGTCCTCCAGAAATGTCTTTGGATTTCTGTGATTCTTGTTCAGACTGTCTACATGAAACAG
ATATTCACAAGGAAGATCACCAATTAGAACCTATTTATAGGTCAGAGACATTCTTAGACAGAGACTACTG
TGTGTCTCAGGGCACCAGTTACAATTACCTTGACCCAAACTACTTTCCAGCAAACAGATAGTAATGAACT
AGTCCGTAACTTGAAAGTATTTCGATTTCTTGGCTTTATATATCTTGTGGAAAGGACGACAAGCTTGTTA
CGAGATGTTACCT
