>Addgene plasmid #143141 | TFORF1610 | depositor partial sequence | sequence record 281562 | Barcode
CAAGCTTGTTACGAGATGTTACCT
